Addgene plasmid #22629: pEF1a-mRor2deltaIg
Depositing lab: Roel Nusse. Depositing organization: Stanford University. Publication: Ror2 receptor requires tyrosine kinase activity to mediate Wnt5A signaling. Mikels A, Minami Y, Nusse R. J Biol Chem. 2009 Oct 30;284(44):30167-76. doi: 10.1074/jbc.M109.041715. Epub 2009 Aug 31. PubMed 19720827.
Backbone
  Vector backbone: pEF1a-myc/his A
  Backbone size w/o insert (bp): 9226
  Vector type: Mammalian Expression
  Selectable markers: Neomycin (select with G418)
Growth in bacteria
  Bacterial resistance: Ampicillin, 100 μg/mL
  Growth temperature: 37°C
  Growth strain: DH5alpha
  Copy number: Unknown
Gene/Insert
  Gene/Insert name: Ror2 delta Ig (alt name: Ror2)
  Species: M. musculus (mouse)
  Insert size (bp): 2563
  Mutation: Deletion of Ig domain
  GenBank ID: AB010384
  Entrez Gene: Ror2 (a.k.a. Ntrkr2)
  Tag / fusion protein: Flag (C terminal on insert)
  Cloning method: Restriction Enzyme; 5′ cloning site XbaI (not destroyed); 3′ cloning site XbaI (not destroyed)
  Sequencing primers: 5′ T7; 3′ BGH reverse
Resource information
  A portion of this plasmid was derived from a plasmid made by: Dr. Y. Minami (Japan)
Terms and licenses: Academic/Nonprofit Terms; Industry Terms: Not Available to Industry
How to cite: pEF1a-mRor2deltaIg was a gift from Roel Nusse (Addgene plasmid # 22629 ; http://n2t.net/addgene:22629 ; RRID:Addgene_22629)
