[The description below was written by a language model from this plasmid's Addgene catalogue record.]
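Description:
pEF1a-mRor2deltaIg is a mammalian expression plasmid built on the pEF1a-myc/his A backbone. It is propagated in E. coli under ampicillin selection and carries a neomycin resistance marker, so stably transfected mammalian cells can be selected with G418. The record does not list the promoter as a separate feature, but the backbone name points to the human EF-1α promoter, a strong constitutive element active in many mammalian cell types. The T7 forward and BGH reverse sequencing primers suggest that a T7 priming site and a bovine growth hormone polyadenylation region flank the cloning site. No feature table is provided, so the origin of replication and other backbone elements cannot be confirmed, and the copy number is recorded as unknown.

The insert, about 2.6 kb, is a mouse Ror2 cDNA from which the extracellular immunoglobulin-like (Ig) domain has been deleted, with a Flag epitope fused to the C terminus for detection or immunoprecipitation. It was cloned as an XbaI fragment with both sites retained, which means orientation was not forced by the cloning strategy. The record does not say whether the backbone's myc/His tags are read through, although the Flag tag on the insert is the only one listed. Ror2 is a receptor tyrosine kinase that acts as a receptor for Wnt5A. The associated publication examines what Ror2 requires to mediate Wnt5A signalling, so this plasmid fits as one of a set of domain-deletion mutants for testing whether the Ig domain contributes to Wnt5A-dependent responses in transfected cells. Part of the plasmid derives from material made by another laboratory.
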