>Addgene plasmid #22629 | pEF1a-mRor2deltaIg | addgene partial sequence | sequence record 28432 | 22629 with BGH-rev
CGGTATGCATATTCNGATCCTCTTCTGAGATGAGTTTTTGTTCGAAGGGCCCTCTAGATTATTTGTCATC
ATCGTCCTTATAGTCCCCCTCGAGGGCTTCAAGCTGGACATGAGCCGCCTCGGTCACCTGGAGCGTGTCA
TTGTCTCCCAGGAGTTCAGTCTCAGGGACAGACCCCTCCTCCTCCTCCTCTGCTTCCTGCACAGGGCTCT
GGGCCACGTCTTCCGCGATGTTCTGTACATCCTCGGTGCCCTCAGAGAGTAGGGCCGCCCTGTCCGCCAC
AGATGTATTGGAGGGCGCCGTGGTGACGTAGCCAGTGCTGGTGGAGCCGCTGCCACTGTGGTGTGAGCTC
GGCTTGGGGACCATCTGAGGGGGCACCTGCTGTGGGGCCATCTGCATGGGGATCTGGACTGGGTAGAAGT
TGGGCAGGTAGGCCCCGTATGCCGGTACCGGCTGATAGCCGTTCACCGGGATGTACAGCTGTGCGGGGGG
CACCAAGGGTCTGATCTGACCCTTCATGGGGATGAACTGAGGCTGTGGGAAGGGCTGGGCCTTCTGCTTG
GGGGCCATATAGCGGGCATTGCTCACATTGCTTACGGGGCTGGTGCTCAGGGAGCTGGTCTGTGTGGTGT
TGCTGGCTCCTGANGTCTGCGCGGAACTATTATAGTTGGATAGGTTGCCCCAGGACCGGAGCCGGCTGTG
GATGTCCTTAAAGCGGGGCCTCCGGCTTGGGAACTCATTCCAGCATTCAATCATGAGGGCATAGACCCAG
GCGGGGCAGTCATCCGGGCAGGGCAGCACCTGCCGGCTCCGGATCATCTCCACCACGTCCTGGNTGGANT
ACCCACAGTAGGGC
